>Addgene plasmid #117006 | pFS_0453_pET30_pCat-tetR-Term-ptetA-FsRT-Cas1(opt)-Cas2(opt)_T7term_ARRAY2_FaqI | addgene full sequence | sequence record 227036 | Addgene NGS Result
GGCCGCTATTCTTTTGATTTATAAGGGATTTTGCCGATTTCGGCCTATTGGTTAAAAAATGAGCTGATTT
AACAAAAATTTAACGCGAATTTTAACAAAATATTAACGCTTACAATTTAGGTGGCACTTTTCGGGGAAAT
GTGCGCGGAACCCCTATTTGTTTATTTTTCTAAATACATTCAAATATGTATCCGCTCATGAATTAATTCT
TAGAAAAACTCATCGAGCATCAAATGAAACTGCAATTTATTCATATCAGGATTATCAATACCATATTTTT
GAAAAAGCCGTTTCTGTAATGAAGGAGAAAACTCACCGAGGCAGTTCCATAGGATGGCAAGATCCTGGTA
TCGGTCTGCGATTCCGACTCGTCCAACATCAATACAACCTATTAATTTCCCCTCGTCAAAAATAAGGTTA
TCAAGTGAGAAATCACCATGAGTGACGACTGAATCCGGTGAGAATGGCAAAAGTTTATGCATTTCTTTCC
AGACTTGTTCAACAGGCCAGCCATTACGCTCGTCATCAAAATCACTCGCATCAACCAAACCGTTATTCAT
TCGTGATTGCGCCTGAGCGAGACGAAATACGCGATCGCTGTTAAAAGGACAATTACAAACAGGAATCGAA
TGCAACCGGCGCAGGAACACTGCCAGCGCATCAACAATATTTTCACCTGAATCAGGATATTCTTCTAATA
CCTGGAATGCTGTTTTCCCGGGGATCGCAGTGGTGAGTAACCATGCATCATCAGGAGTACGGATAAAATG
CTTGATGGTCGGAAGAGGCATAAATTCCGTCAGCCAGTTTAGTCTGACCATCTCATCTGTAACATCATTG
GCAACGCTACCTTTGCCATGTTTCAGAAACAACTCTGGCGCATCGGGCTTCCCATACAATCGATAGATTG
TCGCACCTGATTGCCCGACATTATCGCGAGCCCATTTATACCCATATAAATCAGCATCCATGTTGGAATT
TAATCGCGGCCTAGAGCAAGACGTTTCCCGTTGAATATGGCTCATAACACCCCTTGTATTACTGTTTATG
TAAGCAGACAGTTTTATTGTTCATGACCAAAATCCCTTAACGTGAGTTTTCGTTCCACTGAGCGTCAGAC
CCCGTAGAAAAGATCAAAGGATCTTCTTGAGATCCTTTTTTTCTGCGCGTAATCTGCTGCTTGCAAACAA
AAAAACCACCGCTACCAGCGGTGGTTTGTTTGCCGGATCAAGAGCTACCAACTCTTTTTCCGAAGGTAAC
TGGCTTCAGCAGAGCGCAGATACCAAATACTGTCCTTCTAGTGTAGCCGTAGTTAGGCCACCACTTCAAG
AACTCTGTAGCACCGCCTACATACCTCGCTCTGCTAATCCTGTTACCAGTGGCTGCTGCCAGTGGCGATA
AGTCGTGTCTTACCGGGTTGGACTCAAGACGATAGTTACCGGATAAGGCGCAGCGGTCGGGCTGAACGGG
GGGTTCGTGCACACAGCCCAGCTTGGAGCGAACGACCTACACCGAACTGAGATACCTACAGCGTGAGCTA
TGAGAAAGCGCCACGCTTCCCGAAGGGAGAAAGGCGGACAGGTATCCGGTAAGCGGCAGGGTCGGAACAG
GAGAGCGCACGAGGGAGCTTCCAGGGGGAAACGCCTGGTATCTTTATAGTCCTGTCGGGTTTCGCCACCT
CTGACTTGAGCGTCGATTTTTGTGATGCTCGTCAGGGGGGCGGAGCCTATGGAAAAACGCCAGCAACGCG
GCCTTTTTACGGTTCCTGGTCTTTTGCTGGCCTTTTGCTCACATGTTCTTTCCTGCGTTATCCCCTGATT
CTGTGGATAACCGTATTACCGCCTTTGAGTGAGCTGATACCGCTCGCCGCAGCCGAACGACCGAGCGCAG
CGAGTCAGTGAGCGAGGAAGCGGAAGAGCGCCTGATGCGGTATTTTCTCCTTACGCATCTGTGCGGTATT
TCACACCGCAATGGTGCACTCTCAGTACAATCTGCTCTGATGCCGCATAGTTAAGCCAGTATACACTCCG
CTATCGCTACGTGACTGGGTCATGGCTGCGCCCCGACACCCGCCAACACCCGCTGACGCGCCCTGACGGG
CTTGTCTGCTCCCGGCATCCGCTTACAGACAAGCTGTGACCGTCTCCGGGAGCTGCATGTGTCAGAGGTT
TTCACCGTCATCACCGAAACGCGCGAGGCAGCTGCGGTAAAGCTCATCAGCGTGGTCGTGAAGCGATTCA
CAGATGTCTGCCTGTTCATCCGCGTCCAGCTCGTTGAGTTTCTCCAGAAGCGTTAATGTCTGGCTTCTGA
TAAAGCGGGCCATGTTAAGGGCGGTTTTTTCCTGTTTGGTCACTGATGCCTCCGTGTAAGGGGGATTTCT
GTTCATGGGGGTAATGATACCGATGAAACGAGAGAGGATGCTCACGATACGGGTTACTGATGATGAACAT
GCCCGGTTACTGGAACGTTGTGAGGGTAAACAACTGGCGGTATGGATGCGGCGGGACCAGAGAAAAATCA
CTCAGGGTCAATGCCAGCGCTTCGTTAATACAGATGTAGGTGTTCCACAGGGTAGCCAGCAGCATCCTGC
GATGCAGATCCGGAACATAATGGTGCAGGGCGCTGACTTCCGCGTTTCCAGACTTTACGAAACACGGAAA
CCGAAGATCATTCATGTTGTTGCTCAGGTCGCAGACGTTTTGCAGCAGCAGTCGCTTCACGTTCGCTCGC
GTATCGGTGATTCATTCTGCTAACCAGTAAGGCAACCCCGCCAGCCTAGCCGGGTCCTCAACGACAGGAG
CACGATCATGCGCACCCGTGGGGCCGCCATGCCGGCGGCACGTAAGAGGTTCCAACTTTCACCATAATGA
AACATACTAGAGAAAGAGGAGAAATACTAGATGTCCAGATTAGATAAAAGTAAAGTGATTAACAGCGCAT
TAGAGCTGCTTAATGAGGTCGGAATCGAAGGTTTAACAACCCGTAAACTCGCCCAGAAGCTAGGTGTAGA
GCAGCCTACATTGTATTGGCATGTAAAAAATAAGCGGGCTTTGCTCGACGCCTTAGCCATTGAGATGTTA
GATAGGCACCATACTCACTTTTGCCCTTTAGAAGGGGAAAGCTGGCAAGATTTTTTACGTAATAACGCTA
AAAGTTTTAGATGTGCTTTACTAAGTCATCGCGATGGAGCAAAAGTACATTTAGGTACACGGCCTACAGA
AAAACAGTATGAAACTCTCGAAAATCAATTAGCCTTTTTATGCCAACAAGGTTTTTCACTAGAGAATGCA
TTATATGCACTCAGCGCTGTGGGGCATTTTACTTTAGGTTGCGTATTGGAAGATCAAGAGCATCAAGTCG
CTAAAGAAGAAAGGGAAACACCTACTACTGATAGTATGCCGCCATTATTACGACAAGCTATCGAATTATT
TGATCACCAAGGTGCAGAGCCAGCCTTCTTATTCGGCCTTGAATTGATCATATGCGGATTAGAAAAACAA
CTTAAATGTGAAAGTGGGTCCTAATAACACTGATAGTGCTAGTGTAGATCACTACTAGAGCCAGGCATCA
AATAAAACGAAAGGCTCAGTCGAAAGACTGGGCCTTTCGTTTTATCTGTTGTTTGTCGGTGAACGCTCTC
TACTAGAGTCACACTGGCTCACCTTCGGGTGGGCCTTTCTGCGTTTATATACTAGAGTCCCTATCAGTGA
TAGAGATTGACATCCCTATCAGTGATAGAGATACTGAGCACTACTAGAGAAGCTTGCGGAGGAGCATGCA
TGTTTACCATCGACGAGATGCTGAGCAAGAACAACCAACGTCTGGCGTTCGAACACTTTGCGACCAAAAA
CGACGGTTGCGGCCCGGACGGTATGCACGTTAGCGAACTGGAGAAGTACTGGCGTATGAATCACGACCAG
ATCATTAGCGATCTGAAGAACCAGGAATACCAGCCGGGTATTATCCTGATTCGTGAGCACATGAATAAAA
CCGGCAAACGCCGTAATATCGCGAGCCTGAACGTTATTGATCGTTTCATTACCCGTCTGCTGAGCCAGAA
ACTGAACCGTTATCTGGCGCCGATTTTCTGCGAGAACAGCTATGCGTACCAGGACAGCAAAGGCGTTATG
CCGGCGGTTCTGAAAGCGAAGGAGTACGTTGAGCTGGGTATGCGTCACGTGATTGAAATCGATCTGAAAA
ACTACTTTGACACCATTCCGCTGGAAAACCTGATCCCGGAGATCGAACGCTACATCACCGATGAGGCGGT
TCTGCATCTGATCAAGCAATACCTGTTTTGCGATATTAGCTTCGAGGGCAAAATCAGCCGTAAAACCCAA
GGTATCGTTCAAGGTAACGCGATCAGCCCGATCCTGAGCAACCTGTACCTGAACGACTTCGACAAGGAAC
TGGACGAGAGCAAGCTGTGCTGGATTCGTTACGCGGACAATATCTACATCTATATGGATAGCTATGAGAA
GGCGCTGCTGGTGTATAGCGAGCTGACCGAGCGTCTGGAGCGTCGCAAGCTGACCGTTAACAAGGAGAAA
AGCGGCGTTTTTGATGTGAGCACCCGTAGCATTCTGGGCTACGACATCCTGATTCGTAACAAGAAAGTGG
ACGTTCGTAAGCATATTTACAAAAGCGTTAATCAGTACAGCAACTGGCACGATAGCCGCCTGGAGTTTAT
CAACGGTCGTTACCACATCACCAGCGATGGCATCCTGAATCGCCAAGACTTCGGCCTGCTGTTCGAGAAT
GAGCAGAAAAAACACTACATCCCGGTTGAGGTTAGCGATCAGCTGAACATCTACGGTAATGTTACCCTGG
CGAGCAATGTGCTGCAAAGTTTCAGCAACCGCGAAATCAAAGTGAGCTTCTTCGACAAGTATGGTCGTCT
GATTGGTAGCTTCCTGCCGGAAAAAACCAAGAAAAGCGCGGAGATCATTCTGGTGCAGAGCAAGAACTAT
CTGAACGAAGATGTGCGTATGGATACCGCGCGCCGTATGGAAATTGCGGGTCTGCACAACATCCGTGCGA
ATCTGCGCTACTACGATAAGAAACACAAGGGCGACTTTAAAGAGAAGGTTGACGCGATTAGCGGCTACAT
TGACGCGCTGAACCGTGCGCCGAGCGTTAATGATATGATGCTGCTGGAAGCGAAAGCGCGCCAACTGTAT
TATACCTGTTTTAACCAAATCCTGGAAACCAGCGACTTCCAGTTCGAAAAGCGTACCAAGCGTCCGCCGA
AAGATGCGATCAATGCGTGCATTAGCTTCGGCAATACCCTGCTGTATAATCTATTTGTGAATATTATCTG
GAAGAAGGGTCTGGACCCGCGCTTTGGCGTTGTTCACGCGAGCAACAAACGCAATCAAAGCCTGAACCTG
GACTTCGCGGACATCTTTAAACCGATCGTGATTGACCGCATTATCTTCACCATGATCAATAAGAAAATGC
TGACCCTGCTGACCGATTTTGAAACCAGCAACCAGGGTGTGTATCTGAGCCGTGAGGGCAAGAACATCTT
CCTGCAAATGTACGAGGAGAAGCTGAAAAGCCGCATTACCATCAAGGGTAAAGAGATGAGCTATTACCAG
CTGCTGGAGAGCGAAGTGCAGAATTACAAGAATTTCATTCTGACCGGCGAAACCTATAAACCGTATAAGT
ATTATTAACGTACGTTAACTTTAAGAAGGAGAACTTAAGATGTATGTTATCCTGGTGTACGACATCCACC
AGAAGCGTGTTGGTAAAGCGCTGAAAATCTGCCGTAAGTACCTGATCCACATCCAAAAGAGCGTGTTCGA
AGGCAACATCACCGAGAGCAAACTGAAGGCGCTGAAAGAGGAACTGGGTCACCTGATTGACACCCAGATG
GATAGCGTGATTATCTACCACCTGGACAGCGTTAAGTACACCAAAAAGGAGCAGATCGGTATTGTGCAGA
GCACCAGCAATGTGATCTAACTCGAGATCCGGCTGCTAACAAAGCCCGAAAGGAAGCTGAGTTGGCTGCT
GCCACCGCTGAGCAATAACTAGCATAACCCCTTGGGGCCTCTAAACGGGTCTTGAGGGGTTTTTTGCTGA
AAGGAGGAACTATATCCGGATACCAGGTGCGGGGAAGCTTATGTTCCATAGCAAAAAGTCGGTCAGTCTC
GTGGCTGAAATCATGAGTTCCACAAAATGGCTGAAATTCAAGGAAAATCAGGAATCTCAGAAAAACGATC
GACCGACTTTTTCGATAAAATGGTTGCAAAAATGAGAAAAATCTGATTTAATAGAATCTGAAAACAGCGG
AAATGCTGTTGTCGTACTTTACCTAAAAGGAATTGAAACGTCCCGC
Features (pLannotate 1.2.2; 17 found; start..end, strand, type, name):
      5..118     +  rep_origin     M13 ori (fragment): M13 bacteriophage origin of replication; arrow indicates direction of (+) strand synthesis
    144..201     +  promoter       AmpR promoter (fragment): bla
    210..1025    -  CDS            KanR: aminoglycoside phosphotransferase; aph(3')-Ia; confers resistance to kanamycin in bacteria or G418 (Geneticin®) in eukaryotes
   1147..1735    +  rep_origin     ori: high-copy-number ColE1/pMB1/pBR322/pUC origin of replication
   1921..2060    -  misc_feature   bom: basis of mobility region from pBR322
   2162..2353    -  CDS            rop: Rop protein, which maintains plasmids at low copy number; rop
   2370..2750    +  CDS            YPB1_ECOLX: Protein predicted: Swiss-Prot protein existence level 4. From Escherichia coli.
   2836..2872    +  promoter       cat promoter (fragment): promoter of the E. coli cat gene encoding chloramphenicol acetyltransferase
   2901..3521    +  CDS            tetR: TETR2_ECOLX - Experimental evidence at protein level: Swiss-Prot protein existence level 1. TetR is the repressor of the tetracycline resistance element; its N-terminal region forms a helix-turn-helix structure and binds DNA. Binding of tetracycline to TetR reduces the repressor affinity for the tetracycline resistance gene (tetA) promoter operator sites. From Escherichia coli.
   3569..3640    +  terminator     rrnB T1 terminator: transcription terminator T1 from the E. coli rrnB gene
   3656..3683    +  terminator     T7Te terminator: phage T7 early transcription terminator
   3698..3716    +  protein_bind   tet operator: tetO; bacterial operator O2 for the tetR and tetA genes tetracycline repressor TetR
   3722..3741    +  promoter       H1-2O2 promoter (fragment): doxycycline-inducible variant of the human H1 RNA promoter (Henriksen et al., 2007)
   5685..5702    +  RBS            RBS (fragment): efficient ribosome binding site from bacteriophage T7 gene 10 (Olins and Rangwala, 1989)
   5710..5943    +  CDS            cas2 (fragment): CAS2_THEMA - Experimental evidence at protein level: Swiss-Prot protein existence level 1. CRISPR (clustered regularly interspaced short palindromic repeat), is an adaptive immune system that provides protection against mobile genetic elements (viruses, transposable elements and conjugative plasmids). CRISPR clusters contain sequences complementary to antecedent mobile elements and target invading nucleic acids. CRISPR clusters are transcribed and processed into CRISPR RNA (crRNA). Involved in the integration of spacer DNA into the CRISPR cassette (By similarity). Functions as a ssRNA-specific
   5982..6031    +  CDS            SET1 (fragment): solubility-enhancement tag derived from T7 phage gene 10B
   6039..6086    +  terminator     T7 terminator: transcription terminator for bacteriophage T7 RNA polymerase
