[The description below was written by a language model from this plasmid's Addgene catalogue record and pLannotate feature annotations shown in this document.]
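Description:
pFS_0453_pET30_pCat-tetR-Term-ptetA-FsRT-Cas1(opt)-Cas2(opt)_T7term_ARRAY2_FaqI is a 6,346 nt bacterial expression plasmid built on the Novagen pET30b+ backbone. It is selected with kanamycin through the aph(3')-Ia KanR gene and replicates from a ColE1/pBR322-type origin. The adjacent bom region and rop gene fit its catalogue listing as low copy. A fragment of the M13/f1 phage origin also remains from the backbone.

The payload is a self-contained, tetracycline-regulated expression unit. A constitutive cat promoter drives tetR, which is insulated downstream by the rrnB T1 and T7Te terminators. A tet operator then marks the ptetA promoter. The short "H1-2O2 promoter" hit next to it is most likely the annotation tool matching this tetO-containing region rather than a real human promoter. The plasmid name and purpose state that ptetA drives the E. coli codon-optimized Fusicatenibacter saccharivorans RT-Cas1 fusion and Cas2. The catalogue's promoter field says T7, which conflicts with this, and no T7 promoter appears in the feature table.

The roughly 1.9 kb stretch after the operator is unannotated and presumably holds RT-Cas1. It is followed by a T7 gene 10 ribosome binding site, a Cas2-like coding sequence and the T7 terminator. FsCRISPR array 2 and the FaqI site named in the title were not annotated, so their positions cannot be given from this table. By the name's ordering they would lie after the terminator.

The plasmid is intended for inducible acquisition of RNA-derived spacers into the plasmid-borne CRISPR array, the basis of transcriptional recording in E. coli. Its design is compatible with the SENECA readout for recovering newly acquired spacers.
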