Addgene plasmid #117006: pFS_0453_pET30_pCat-tetR-Term-ptetA-FsRT-Cas1(opt)-Cas2(opt)_T7term_ARRAY2_FaqI
Purpose: Expresses E. coli codon-optimized FsRT-Cas1-Cas2 under ptetA promoter, encodes FsCRISPR array 2, compatible with SENECA acquisition readout
Depositing lab: Randall Platt. Depositing organization: ETH Zurich (Swiss Federal Institute of Technology). Publication: Transcriptional recording by CRISPR spacer acquisition from RNA. Schmidt F, Cherepkova MY, Platt RJ. Nature. 2018 Oct;562(7727):380-385. doi: 10.1038/s41586-018-0569-1. Epub 2018 Oct 3. PubMed 30283135.
Backbone
  Vector backbone: pET30b+
  Backbone manufacturer: Novagen
  Vector type: Bacterial Expression
Growth in bacteria
  Bacterial resistance: Kanamycin, 50 μg/mL
  Growth temperature: 37°C
  Growth strain: Stbl3
  Copy number: Low Copy
Gene/Insert
  Gene/Insert name: Fusicatenibacter saccharivorans RT-Cas1-Cas2
  Species: Synthetic
  Promoter: T7
  Cloning method: Restriction Enzyme; 5′ cloning site Unknown (unknown if destroyed); 3′ cloning site Unknown (unknown if destroyed)
  Sequencing primers: 5′ T7; 3′ T7-term
Terms and licenses: Academic/Nonprofit Terms; Industry Terms: Not Available to Industry
Depositor comments: Please see the annotated GenBank file and the additional image file for the location of specific features in the sequence of this plasmid.
How to cite: pFS_0453_pET30_pCat-tetR-Term-ptetA-FsRT-Cas1(opt)-Cas2(opt)_T7term_ARRAY2_FaqI was a gift from Randall Platt (Addgene plasmid # 117006 ; http://n2t.net/addgene:117006 ; RRID:Addgene_117006)
